>Addgene plasmid #167998 | AP-VAMP7(low) | addgene full sequence | sequence record 330805 | Addgene NGS Result
ACGGCCTATTTGGCCTAAGGGCCTCGTGATACGCCTATTTTTATAGGTTAATGTCATGATAATAATGGTT
TCTTAGACGTCAGGTGGCACTTTTCGGGGAAATGTGCGCGGAACCCCTATTTGTTTATTTTTCTAAATAC
ATTCAAATATGTATCCGCTCATGAGACAATAACCCTGATAAATGCTTCAATAATATTGAAAAAGGAAGAG
TATGAGTATTCAACATTTCCGTGTCGCCCTTATTCCCTTTTTTGCGGCATTTTGCCTTCCTGTTTTTGCT
CACCCAGAAACGCTGGTGAAAGTAAAAGATGCTGAAGATCAGTTGGGTGCACGAGTGGGTTACATCGAAC
TGGATCTCAACAGCGGTAAGATCCTTGAGAGTTTTCGCCCCGAAGAACGTTTTCCAATGATGAGCACTTT
TAAAGTTCTGCTATGTGGCGCGGTATTATCCCGTATTGACGCCGGGCAAGAGCAACTCGGTCGCCGCATA
CACTATTCTCAGAATGACTTGGTTGAGTACTCACCAGTCACAGAAAAGCATCTTACGGATGGCATGACAG
TAAGAGAATTATGCAGTGCTGCCATAACCATGAGTGATAACACTGCGGCCAACTTACTTCTGACAACGAT
CGGAGGACCGAAGGAGCTAACCGCTTTTTTGCACAACATGGGGGATCATGTAACTCGCCTTGATCGTTGG
GAACCGGAGCTGAATGAAGCCATACCAAACGACGAGCGTGACACCACGATGCCTGTAGCAATGGCAACAA
CGTTGCGCAAACTATTAACTGGCGAACTACTTACTCTAGCTTCCCGGCAACAATTAATAGACTGGATGGA
GGCGGATAAAGTTGCAGGACCACTTCTGCGCTCGGCCCTTCCGGCTGGCTGGTTTATTGCTGATAAATCT
GGAGCCGGTGAGCGTGGGTCTCGCGGTATCATTGCAGCACTGGGGCCAGATGGTAAGCCCTCCCGTATCG
TAGTTATCTACACGACGGGGAGTCAGGCAACTATGGATGAACGAAATAGACAGATCGCTGAGATAGGTGC
CTCACTGATTAAGCATTGGTAACGTAATGCTCTGCCAGTGTTACAACCAATTAACCAATTCTGATTTCCG
GTCAAATAAAACGAAAGGCTCAGTCGAAAGACTGGGCCTTTCGTTTTATTCTAGAGCACAGCTAACACCA
CGTCGTCCCTATCTGCTGCCCTAGGTCTATGAGTGGTTGCTGGATAACTTTACGGGCATGCATAAGGCTC
GTAATATATATTCAGGGAGACCACAACGGTTTCCCTCTACAAATAATTTTGTTTAACTTTTACTAGAGTT
CCTTCCTCGAAAGGAAAAAAAAATGGCTCGTGTACAGTTTAAACAACGTGAATCTACTGACGCAATCTTT
GTTCACTGCTCGGCTACCAAGCCAAGTCAGAATGTTGGTGTCCGTGAGATTCGCCAGTGGCACAAAGAGC
AGGGTTGGCTCGATGTGGGATACCACTTTATCATCAAGCGAGACGGTACTGTGGAGGCAGGACGAGATGA
GATGGCTGTAGGCTCTCACGCTAAGGGTTACAACCACAACTCTATCGGCGTCTGCCTTGTTGGTGGTATC
GACGATAAAGGTAAGTTCGACGCTAACTTTACGCCAGCCCAAATGCAATCCCTTCGCTCACTGCTTGTCA
CACTGCTGGCTAAGTACGAAGGCGCTGTGCTTCGCGCCCATCATGAGGTGGCGCCGAAGGCTTCCCCTTC
GTTCGACCTTAAGCGTTGGTGGGAGAAGAACGAACTGGTCACATCTGACCGTGGCGGCTCTGGCGGCTCT
GGCGGCTCTAAAGGTCTGGACAAAGTTATGGAAACCCAGGCTCAGGTTGACGAACTGAAAGGTATCATGG
TTCGTAACATCGACCTGGTTGCTCAGCGTGGTGAACGTCTGGAACTGCTGATCGACAAAACCGAAAACCT
GGTTGACTCTTCTGTTACCTTCAAAACCACCTCTCGTAACCTGGCTCGTGGCGGCTCTGGCGGCTCTGGC
GGCTCTAACACGATTAACATCGCTAAGAACGACTTCTCTGACATCGAACTGGCTGCTATCCCGTTCAACA
CTCTGGCTGACCATTACGGTGAGCGTTTAGCTCGCGAACAGTTGGCCCTTGAGCATGAGTCTTACGAGAT
GGGTGAAGCACGCTTCCGCAAGATGTTTGAGCGTCAACTTAAAGCTGGTGAGGTTGCGGATAACGCTGCC
GCTAAGCCTCTCATCACTACCCTACTCCCTAAGATGATTGCACGCATCAACGACTGGTTTGAGGAAGTGA
AAGCTAAGCGCGGCAAGCGCCCGACAGCCTTCCAGTTCCTGCAAGAAATCAAGCCGGAAGCCGTAGCGTA
CATCACCATTAAGACCACTCTGGCTTGCCTAACCAGTGCTGACAATACAACCGTTCAGGCTGTAGCAAGC
GCAATCGGTCGGGCCATTGAGGACGAGGCTCGCTTCGGTCGTATCCGTGACCTTGAAGCTAAGCACTTCA
AGAAAAACGTTGAGGAACAACTCAACAAGCGCGTAGGGCACGTCTACAAGAAAGCATTTATGCAAGTTGT
CGAGGCTGACATGCTCTCTAAGGGTCTACTCGGTGGCGAGGCGTGGTCTTCGTGGCATAAGGAAGACTCT
ATTCATGTAGGAGTACGCTGCATCGAGATGCTCATTGAGTCAACCGGAATGGTTAGCTTACACCGCCAAA
ATGCTGGCGTAGTAGGTCAAGACTCTGAGACTATCGAACTCGCACCTGAATACGCTGAGGCTATCGCAAC
CCGTGCAGGTGCGCTGGCTGGCATCTCTCCGATGTTCCAACCTTGCGTAGTTCCTCCTAAGCCGTGGACT
GGCATTACTGGTGGTGGCTATTGGGCTAACGGTCGTCGTCCTCTGGCGCTGGTGCGTACTCACAGTAAGA
AAGCACTGATGCGCTACGAAGACGTTTACATGCCTGAGGTGTACAAAGCGATTAACATTGCGCAAAACAC
CGCATGGAAAATCAACAAGAAAGTCCTAGCGGTCGCCAACGTAATCACCAAGTGGAAGCATTGTCCGGTC
GAGGACATCCCTGCGATTGAGCGTGAAGAACTCCCGATGAAACCGGAAGACATCGACATGAATCCTGAGG
CTCTCACCGCGTGGAAACGTGCTGCCGCTGCTGTGTACCGCAAGGACAAGGCTCGCAAGTCTCGCCGTAT
CAGCCTTGAGTTCATGCTTGAGCAAGCCAATAAGTTTGCTAACCATAAGGCCATCTGGTTCCCTTACAAC
ATGGACTGGCGCGGTCGTGTTTACGCTGTGTCAATGTTCAACCCGCAAGGTAACGATATGACCAAAGGAC
TGCTTACGCTGGCGAAAGGTAAACCAATCGGTAAGGAAGGTTACTACTGGCTGAAAATCCACGGTGCAAA
CTGTGCGGGTGTCGATAAGGTTCCGTTCCCTGAGCGCATCAAGTTCATTGAGGAAAACCACGAGAACATC
ATGGCTTGCGCTAAGTCTCCACTGGAGAACACTTGGTGGGCTGAGCAAGATTCTCCGTTCTGCTTCCTTG
CGTTCTGCTTTGAGTACGCTGGGGTACAGCACCACGGCCTGAGCTATAACTGCTCCCTTCCGCTGGCGTT
TGACGGGTCTTGCTCTGGCATCCAGCACTTCTCCGCGATGCTCCGAGATGAGGTAGGTGGTCGCGCGGTT
AACTTGCTTCCTAGTGAAACCGTTCAGGACATCTACGGGATTGTTGCTAAGAAAGTCAACGAGATTCTAC
AAGCAGACGCAATCAATGGGACCGATAACGAAGTAGTTACCGTGACCGATGAGAACACTGGTGAAATCTC
TGAGAAAGTCAAGCTGGGCACTAAGGCACTGGCTGGTCAATGGCTGGCTTACGGTGTTACTCGCAGTGTG
ACTAAGCGTTCAGTCATGACGCTGGCTTACGGGTCCAAAGAGTTCGGCTTCCGTCAACAAGTGCTGGAAG
ATACCATTCAGCCAGCTATTGATTCCGGCAAGGGTCTGATGTTCACTCAGCCGAATCAGGCTGCTGGATA
CATGGCTAAGCTGATTTGGGAATCTGTGAGCGTGACGGTGGTAGCTGCGGTTGAAGCAATGAACTGGCTT
AAGTCTGCTGCTAAGCTGCTGGCTGCTGAGGTCAAAGATAAGAAGACTGGAGAGATTCTTCGCAAGCGTT
GCGCTGTGCATTGGGTAACTCCTGATGGTTTCCCTGTGTGGCAGGAATACAAGAAGCCTATTCAGACGCG
CTTGAACCTGATGTTCCTCGGTCAGTTCCGCTTACAGCCTACCATTAACACCAACAAAGATAGCGAGATT
GATGCACACAAACAGGAGTCTGGTATCGCTCCTAACTTTGTACACAGCCAAGACGGTAGCCACCTTCGTA
AGACTGTAGTGTGGGCACACGAGAAGTACGGAATCGAATCTTTTGCACTGATTCACGACTCCTTCGGTAC
CATTCCGGCTGACGCTGCGAACCTGTTCAAAGCAGTGCGCGAAACTATGGTTGACACATATGAGTCTTGT
GATGTACTGGCTGATTTCTACGACCAGTTCGCTGACCAGTTGCACGAGTCTCAATTGGACAAAATGCCAG
CACTTCCGGCTAAAGGTAACTTGAACCTCCGTGACATCTTAGAGTCGGACTTCGCGTTCGCGTAATGGAG
ATTTTCAACATGACGCCATGGGCATTAAAAAATGCCCTCTTGGGTTATCAAGAGGGTCATTATATTTGCT
GAGGAGTGCCGTTAATTAAGTTTAGGTATATTCCGTGTGGTACTTCTTAATATTATCATCAACAATATTG
ATTACATTTTTTTGGCTCATCAAATCATTCATTGGTTCAAAGGACAGCAATACACTTTTCGCACCACACT
TTTCAATTGCCAACTTAGCCGCAGTTATACACTCCGTATAATTTCCGACAGCGTTTTCTGCAATTATTTC
TTCAAGTTTATTTTCGAAATTTTCATTAGGGTGCATTTCAAGAACATAATCACTAATAAATGCACGCGTC
TCTTGTTTAGCTTTATTACTATCTTCGTTATAGTTAACTAATATCATTAACTGATGGTCTATCTCTGATA
GGTCAACGTCATATTTATCCGCAACGGCTTTATATCTTTCAGCATATTCATATCTAACATCATTAGAATC
ATCCCACTTAAAGATGAGAGGAATACCTTTTTTGGCCGCCCACTCAACAATATGATGACTGGTTGCTGTT
ACATATTTCCGAGGTCCGCCTGGCGTATAAGCATGGGGATTTACAGATATTTTAGGGAAGCTATAAAAAT
CGTTATCTGGATTACAATAGCCTGTTGTTAAAGCATCGTTAATGATTTCATAACACTCTTCAAATAGTTG
CTGTTGATATTCAACCGGGCGATTAAAAAAATGCATTTCATCTTTTTTTTCGCAATCACTAAACCCTAAA
ATAAATCTCCCTTCACTTAACTGATCCAATAAGCAAGCTTCCTCCGCTATGCGGACAGGATGATGAGTTG
TAATGATGTGATTTAATGAACCAATTTTAATTTTCTCTGTTAAACCGAGCAGAAAACCAGAAACAGTCAG
AGGAGCGCCGACAACACCATTATCTGAAAAATGATTTTCATACACTAAAATCTGTTCAAAATTCAACTTA
TCAACATACTCCGTTATTTCCTGCATGCGAACTATACTCTGTTCTTGAACAGTTGTTGAATTGATGAAGT
TAAGGAAGAACAATCCAAATTTGCTACCGCCACCGCCGCTACCGCCACCGCCGCTACCGCCACCGCCGCT
ACCGCCACCGCCATAATATAATAGCGAACGTTGTTTTTCTTTAAGAAATGGCATGACATCAGACTGGAAG
AGCTTCATGGAAGCAATAATTTCGTCTACTGTTCCATTAGCTTCAAATCCACAACAAATATTTGATATTC
CTGTAGCATCAATGTCTTTTTGAATTATGTCAATACATTCCTGCGGCGTTCCCACGGGATTGATTTCGTA
ACTGTAATCAATACGGCGATTAGTATCTTTATGTCCTTTTAATACAAAGTCACGCCACTGCCCTTTATTG
AAATCATAACCTCTTGTTTGGTCTGAATCATCAAAAATAGTCGTAGCATTCACATAAGAATCATACCAAT
GCCCCAGAAATTTCCGGCAAATCTCTTTCGCTTTAATTGAGTCATGATCTACAGATGTTATATATGATAA
GCAATGGTCGATATTATGAATATCGTGCCCATATTCTTGAGCCACTTCATTATAAAGCTCAAGTTGTGCT
TTCTTTTCGTTAGTATTTATAATCCAACTTAATATCATCGGTAGGCCAAATTGAGCAGCCCACTCAGTCG
TCGAAGCTGATTCAGCCACCACATAAACCGGTGCGCCACCTCTGCTATACGCCGCGGGGTTTACTTTTAC
CTTATGGAACTTGATATGTTCATTATCAGCTTCCATATATCCCTCTGTCATGCCATTCTTTATCAGCCCG
TACCAGCATTCCGCTAAGGCGCGACTGTTATTCATATCTGTGCCGAATACGCGAAAGTCCTTGTTGTAAA
GCCCTCGGCAAATACCAAACCGAAATCGTCCTTTTGACATTTGATCCAATAAATTCACATCTTCAAGTTG
GCGTACTGGATGGGCTGTGGGAAGAACAATAGCGGCAGTTCCTACATTCAATTTTTTAGTCGCGCCAAGT
AAATATGCAGCAGCGACATAAGGGTTACCAAGCAAACCAAACTCCGTGAAATGATGCTCCAGTAACCATA
CGGTATCAAAACCACACTCCTCAGAGATGCGACCTAATTTAACCAAACGTTTCATTACCTCTGTTTGGGA
AAATTGGGGAGGTTGGTATGTAAGCAAAAAGTTTCCAAATTTC
[37 nt withheld, positions 6904-6940]
A
[50 nt withheld, positions 6942-6991]
GCGGAACAGGTTGATCTTATCGCAGTCGATACTGAACTCGTAAGGTTTACCAGCGCCAAAGACAAAAGGG
CGACATTCAACCGATTGAGGGAGG
[35 nt withheld, positions 7086-7120]
T
[62 nt withheld, positions 7122-7183]
A
[41 nt withheld, positions 7185-7225]
A
[161 nt withheld, positions 7227-7387]
TCCCTCAGAGC
[82 nt withheld, positions 7399-7480]
GACAGGAGGTTGAGGCAGGTCAGACGATTGG
[176 nt withheld, positions 7512-7687]
C
[305 nt withheld, positions 7689-7993]
T
[98 nt withheld, positions 7995-8092]
G
[85 nt withheld, positions 8094-8178]
TTTTTTTTTCCTTTACTGCACCTGCAGGTCTTTCTTATGAGTTACCTCCTGAACTTGGTAAACAGAACAA
CAAAGCTGCCTGATAGTGGCCTTTATTTTTGGCATAAATAACAGAATAAACACTGCACTGTGTATTCATT
CCAACGAGTGAATACACGGAGCAATGTCGCTCCTTCTTTCTCCCTATAGTGAGTCGTATTAGTAGGGTCC
CTAAGTCTCCTCAGCAAAACGAAAGGCCCAGTCTTTCGACTGAGCCTTTCGTTTTATTTGACCGGATGTC
CTCTTGACAGTAAGACGGGTAAGCCTGTTGATGATACCGCTGCCTTACTGGGTGCATTAGCCAGTCTGAA
TGACCTGTCACGGGATAATCCGAAGTGGTCAGACTGGAAAATCAGAGGGCAGGAACTGCTGAACAGCAAA
AAGTCAGATAGCACCACATAGCAGACCCGCCATAAAACGCCCTGAGAAGCCCGTGACGGGCTTTTCTTGT
ATTATGGGTAGTTTCCTTGCATGAATCCATAAAAGGCGCCTGTAGTGCCATTTACCCCCATTCACTGCCA
GAGCCGTGAGCGCAGCGAACTGAATGTCACGAAAAAGACAGCGACTCAGGTGCCTGATGGTCGGAGACAA
AAGGAATATTCAGCGATTTGCCCGAGCTTGCGAGGGTGCTACTTAAGCCTTTAGGGTTTTAAGGTCTGTT
TTGTAGAGGAGCAAACAGCGTTTGCGACATCCTTTTGTAATACTGCGGAACTGACTAAAGTAGTGAGTTA
TACACAGGGCTGGGATCTATTCTTTTTATCTTTTTTTATTCTTTCTTTATTCTATAAATTATAACCACTT
GAATATAAACAAAAAAAACACACAAAGGTCTAGCGGAATTTACAGAGGGTCTAGCAGAATTTACAAGTTT
TCCAGCAAAGGTCTAGCAGAATTTACAGATACCCACAACTCAAAGGAAAAGGACTAGTAATTATCATTGA
CTAGCCCATCTCAATTGGTATAGTGATTAAAATCACCTAGACCAATTGAGATGTATGTCTGAATTAGTTG
TTTTCAAAGCAAATGAACTAGCGATTAGTCGCTATGACTTAACGGAGCATGAAACCAAGCTAATTTTATG
CTGTGTGGCACTACTCAACCCCACGATTGAAAACCCTACAAGGAAAGAACGGACGGTATCGTTCACTTAT
AACCAATACGCTCAGATGATGAACATCAGTAGGGAAAATGCTTATGGTGTATTAGCTAAAGCAACCAGAG
AGCTGATGACGAGAACTGTGGAAATCAGGAATCCTTTGGTTAAAGGCTTTGAGATTTTCCAGTGGACAAA
CTATGCCAAGTTCTCAAGCGAAAAATTAGAATTAGTTTTTAGTGAAGAGATATTGCCTTATCTTTTCCAG
TTAAAAAAATTCATAAAATATAATCTGGAACATGTTAAGTCTTTTGAAAACAAATACTCTATGAGGATTT
ATGAGTGGTTATTAAAAGAACTAACACAAAAGAAAACTCACAAGGCAAATATAGAGATTAGCCTTGATGA
ATTTAAGTTCATGTTAATGCTTGAAAATAACTACCATGAGTTTAAAAGGCTTAACCAATGGGTTTTGAAA
CCAATAAGTAAAGATTTAAACACTTACAGCAATATGAAATTGGTGGTTGATAAGCGAGGCCGCCCGACTG
ATACGTTGATTTTCCAAGTTGAACTAGATAGACAAATGGATCTCGTAACCGAACTTGAGAACAACCAGAT
AAAAATGAATGGTGACAAAATACCAACAACCATTACATCAGATTCCTACCTACGTAACGGACTAAGAAAA
ACACTACACGATGCTTTAACTGCAAAAATTCAGCTCACCAGTTTTGAGGCAAAATTTTTGAGTGACATGC
AAAGTAAGCATGATCTCAATGGTTCGTTCTCATGGCTCACGCAAAAACAACGAACCACACTAGAGAACAT
ACTGGCTAAATACGGAAGGATCTGA
Features (pLannotate 1.2.2; 13 found; start..end, strand, type, name):
    107..211     +  promoter       AmpR promoter: bla
    212..1072    +  CDS            AmpR: β-lactamase; bla; confers resistance to ampicillin, carbenicillin, and related antibiotics
   1123..1169    +  terminator     rrnB T1 terminator: transcription terminator T1 from the E. coli rrnB gene
   1353..1804    +  CDS            T7 lysozyme (fragment): lysozyme from bacteriophage T7 inhibitor of T7 RNA polymerase
   1830..2009    +  CDS            VAMP7 (fragment): VAMP7_HUMAN - Also known as SYBL1. Experimental evidence at protein level: Swiss-Prot protein existence level 1. Involved in the targeting and/or fusion of transport vesicles to their target membrane during transport of proteins from the early endosome to the lysosome. Required for heterotypic fusion of late endosomes with lysosomes and homotypic lysosomal fusion. Required for calcium regulated lysosomal exocytosis. Involved in the export of chylomicrons from the endoplasmic reticulum to the cis Golgi. Required for exocytosis of mediators during eosinophil and neutrophil degranulation, and tar
   2037..4682    +  CDS            RPOL_BPT7: Experimental evidence at protein level: Swiss-Prot protein existence level 1. Highly processive DNA-dependent RNA polymerase that catalyzes the transcription of class II and class III viral genes. Recognizes a specific promoter sequence and enters first into an 'abortive phase' where very short transcripts are synthesized and released before proceeding to the processive transcription of long RNA chains. Unwinds the double-stranded DNA to expose the coding strand for templating. Participates in the initiation of viral DNA replication presumably by making primers accessible to the DNA polymerase
   4782..5762    -  CDS            LuxB: LuxB luciferase subunit; luxB; from the Photorhabdus luminescens bioluminescence operon
   5826..6905    -  CDS            luxA (sequence partly withheld): LUXA1_PHOLU - Experimental evidence at protein level: Swiss-Prot protein existence level 1. Light-emitting reaction in luminous bacteria. From Photorhabdus luminescens (Xenorhabdus luminescens).
   6905..8178    -  CDS            M13 gene III (fragment) (sequence partly withheld): pIII; III; minor coat protein
   8361..8379    -  promoter       T7 promoter: promoter for bacteriophage T7 RNA polymerase
   8404..8448    -  terminator     rrnB T1 terminator: transcription terminator T1 from the E. coli rrnB gene
   8943..9165    +  rep_origin     pSC101 ori: low-copy replication origin that requires the Rep101 protein
   9213..10163   +  CDS            Rep101: RepA protein needed for replication with the pSC101 origin; rep101
