[The description below was written by a language model from this plasmid's Addgene catalogue record and pLannotate feature annotations shown in this document.]
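Description:
AP-VAMP7(low) is a low-copy bacterial accessory plasmid for positive selection in phage-assisted continuous evolution (PACE). It was built to evolve botulinum neurotoxin proteases with altered substrate specificity. The roughly 10.2 kb plasmid replicates in E. coli from the pSC101 origin with its cognate Rep101 (RepA) protein. It is maintained by ampicillin selection through a bla cassette driven by its own promoter and followed by an rrnB T1 terminator.

The payload is a two-part genetic circuit. One strand carries a protease-activated T7 RNA polymerase (T7PAP). In this fusion, T7 lysozyme, a natural inhibitor of T7 RNA polymerase, is tethered to the polymerase through a linker made of human VAMP7 residues K121–R180. While the linker is intact, the lysozyme holds the polymerase inactive. A protease that cleaves the VAMP7 segment releases the inhibitor and restores transcription. No promoter for this fusion is annotated in the feature table, and the record does not explain the "(low)" in the plasmid name; it may refer to expression level or selection stringency.

On the opposite strand, a T7 promoter insulated by an upstream rrnB T1 terminator drives M13 gene III followed by luxA and luxB from Photorhabdus luminescens. Gene III encodes the minor coat protein pIII, which selection phage lacking their own copy need to produce infectious progeny. Phage propagation is therefore coupled to cleavage of the VAMP7 sequence by the phage-encoded protease. The co-transcribed luciferase subunits give a luminescence readout of circuit activation, which is useful for monitoring or assaying protease activity on this substrate.
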