Addgene plasmid #167998: AP-VAMP7(low)
Purpose: positive selection PACE Accessory Plasmid
Depositing lab: David Liu. Depositing organization: Broad Institute. Publication: Phage-assisted evolution of botulinum neurotoxin proteases with reprogrammed specificity. Blum TR, Liu H, Packer MS, Xiong X, Lee PG, Zhang S, Richter M, Minasov G, Satchell KJF, Dong M, Liu DR. Science. 2021 Feb 19;371(6531):803-810. doi: 10.1126/science.abf5972. PubMed 33602850.
Backbone
  Vector backbone: SC101
  Backbone manufacturer: David Liu Lab
  Vector type: Synthetic Biology
Growth in bacteria
  Bacterial resistance: Ampicillin, 100 μg/mL
  Growth temperature: 37°C
  Growth strain: DH5alpha
  Copy number: Low Copy
Gene/Insert
  Gene/Insert name: VAMP7(K121-R180)-T7PAP
  Species: Synthetic
  Cloning method: Ligation Independent Cloning
Terms and licenses: Academic/Nonprofit Terms; Industry Terms: Not Available to Industry
Depositor comments: Additional insert: gIII/luxAB
How to cite: AP-VAMP7(low) was a gift from David Liu (Addgene plasmid # 167998 ; http://n2t.net/addgene:167998 ; RRID:Addgene_167998)
